Addgene plasmid #187971: pYZ463
Purpose: TEF1p-Cas9-CYC1t and SNR52p-Not1-SUP4t
Depositing lab: Jef Boeke. Depositing organization: NYU Grossman School of Medicine. Publication: CREEPY: CRISPR-mediated editing of synthetic episomes in yeast. Zhao Y, Coelho C, Lauer S, Majewski M, Laurent JM, Brosh R, Boeke JD. Nucleic Acids Res. 2023 Jun 16:gkad491. doi: 10.1093/nar/gkad491. PubMed 37326023.
Backbone
  Vector backbone: pRS426
  Backbone size w/o insert (bp): 5700
  Total vector size (bp): 10865
  Vector type: Yeast Expression, Synthetic Biology
  Selectable markers: URA3
Growth in bacteria
  Bacterial resistance: Ampicillin, 100 μg/mL
  Growth temperature: 30°C
  Growth strain: DH5alpha
  Growth instructions: 30°C is highly recommended for this large plasmid.
  Copy number: High Copy
Gene/Insert
  Gene/Insert name: Cas9 (codon optimized for human)
  gRNA/shRNA sequence: -
  Species: S. cerevisiae (budding yeast)
  Promoter: TEF1
  Tag / fusion protein: SV40 (C terminal on insert)
  Cloning method: Gateway Cloning
  Sequencing primers: 5′ M13Rev; 3′ M13Fwd
Resource information
  A portion of this plasmid was derived from a plasmid made by: Cas9 expression module sub-cloned from Addgene #43802
Terms and licenses: Academic/Nonprofit Terms; Industry Terms: Not Available to Industry
How to cite: pYZ463 was a gift from Jef Boeke (Addgene plasmid # 187971 ; http://n2t.net/addgene:187971 ; RRID:Addgene_187971)
