[The description below was written by a language model from this plasmid's Addgene catalogue record and pLannotate feature annotations shown in this document.]
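Description:
pYZ463 is a yeast–E. coli shuttle plasmid built on the pRS426 backbone that combines Cas9 expression and a guide RNA cloning cassette on a single episome of about 10.9 kb. In Saccharomyces cerevisiae it is maintained at high copy through the 2μ origin and selected by the URA3 auxotrophic marker, which can also be counterselected with 5-fluoroorotic acid to cure the plasmid after editing. In bacteria it replicates from a high-copy ColE1/pUC-type origin and is selected with ampicillin via β-lactamase. An f1 origin, remnants of the lac/lacZα region, fragments of the pBluescript polylinker, and flanking T3 and T7 promoters are carried over from the backbone.

The payload consists of two adjacent expression units in the same orientation. The first places a human-codon-optimised Streptococcus pyogenes Cas9 coding sequence under the constitutive yeast TEF1 promoter and CYC1 terminator. The record lists a C-terminal SV40 tag, presumably the SV40 nuclear localisation signal, and notes that this module was subcloned from an earlier Cas9 expression plasmid. The second unit uses the RNA polymerase III-transcribed SNR52 promoter followed by the S. pyogenes gRNA scaffold and the SUP4 terminator. No spacer sequence is recorded. Instead, a NotI site sits between the promoter and scaffold, apparently as an entry point for inserting a target-specific guide.

The plasmid therefore serves as an empty all-in-one CRISPR vector for yeast. The associated work concerns CRISPR-mediated editing of synthetic episomes in yeast, for which user-designed guides would be cloned into this backbone.
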