Features (pLannotate 1.2.2; 25 found; start..end, strand, type, name):
     65..1407    +  rep_origin     2μ ori: yeast 2μ plasmid origin of replication
   1434..1538    +  promoter       AmpR promoter: bla
   1539..2399    +  CDS            AmpR: β-lactamase; bla; confers resistance to ampicillin, carbenicillin, and related antibiotics
   2570..3158    +  rep_origin     ori: high-copy-number ColE1/pMB1/pBR322/pUC origin of replication
   3341..3433    +  CDS            lacI (fragment): lac repressor; lacI; The lac repressor binds to the lac operator to inhibit transcription in E. coli. This inhibition can be relieved by adding lactose or isopropyl-β-D-thiogalactopyranoside (IPTG).
   3446..3467    +  protein_bind   CAP binding site: CAP binding activates transcription in the presence of cAMP. E. coli catabolite activator protein
   3482..3512    +  promoter       lac promoter: promoter for the E. coli lac operon
   3516..3538    +  protein_bind   lac operator (fragment): The lac repressor binds to the lac operator to inhibit transcription in E. coli. This inhibition can be relieved by adding lactose or isopropyl-β-D-thiogalactopyranoside (IPTG). lac repressor encoded by lacI
   3581..3599    +  promoter       T3 promoter: promoter for bacteriophage T3 RNA polymerase
   3617..4015    +  promoter       TEF1 promoter: S. cerevisiae TEF1; promoter for EF-1α
   4019..4042    +  misc_feature   MCS (fragment): pBluescript multiple cloning site
   4047..8150    +  CDS            cas9: CAS9_STRP1 - Also known as csn1 From Streptococcus pyogenes serotype M1.
   8199..8446    +  terminator     CYC1 terminator: S. cerevisiae CYC1; transcription terminator for CYC1
   8461..8729    +  promoter       SNR52 promoter: promoter for the S. cerevisiae small nucleolar RNA gene SNR52
   8738..8812    +  misc_RNA       gRNA scaffold: guide RNA scaffold for the Streptococcus pyogenes CRISPR/Cas9 system
   8817..8836    +  terminator     SUP4 terminator: transcription terminator for the S. cerevisiae SUP4 tRNA gene
   8842..8864    +  terminator     CYC1 terminator (fragment): S. cerevisiae CYC1; transcription terminator for CYC1
   8865..8918    +  misc_feature   MCS (fragment): pBluescript multiple cloning site
   8927..8945    -  promoter       T7 promoter: promoter for bacteriophage T7 RNA polymerase
   8953..9108    +  CDS            lacZα (fragment): LacZα fragment of β-galactosidase; lacZ fragment
   9112..9540    +  rep_origin     f1 ori (sequence partly withheld): f1 bacteriophage origin of replication; arrow indicates direction of (+) strand synthesis
   9568..9619    -  misc_feature   bom (fragment): basis of mobility region from pBR322
   9698..10501   -  CDS            URA3: orotidine-5'-phosphate decarboxylase, required for uracil biosynthesis; S. cerevisiae URA3; yeast auxotrophic marker, counterselectable with 5-fluoroorotic acid (5-FOA)
  10502..10716   -  promoter       URA3 promoter: S. cerevisiae URA3
  10724..10773   -  misc_feature   bom (fragment): basis of mobility region from pBR322
>Addgene plasmid #187971 | pYZ463 | addgene full sequence | sequence record 403781 | Addgene NGS Result
AAAGGGCCTCGTGATACGCCTATTTTTATAGGTTAATGTCATGATAATAATGGTTTCTTAGTATGATCCA
ATATCAAAGGAAATGATAGCATTGAAGGATGAGACTAATCCAATTGAGGAGTGGCAGCATATAGAACAGC
TAAAGGGTAGTGCTGAAGGAAGCATACGATACCCCGCATGGAATGGGATAATATCACAGGAGGTACTAGA
CTACCTTTCATCCTACATAAATAGACGCATATAAGTACGCATTTAAGCATAAACACGCACTATGCCGTTC
TTCTCATGTATATATATATACAGGCAACACGCAGATATAGGTGCGACGTGAACAGTGAGCTGTATGTGCG
CAGCTCGCGTTGCATTTTCGGAAGCGCTCGTTTTCGGAAACGCTTTGAAGTTCCTATTCCGAAGTTCCTA
TTCTCTAGAAAGTATAGGAACTTCAGAGCGCTTTTGAAAACCAAAAGCGCTCTGAAGACGCACTTTCAAA
AAACCAAAAACGCACCGGACTGTAACGAGCTACTAAAATATTGCGAATACCGCTTCCACAAACATTGCTC
AAAAGTATCTCTTTGCTATATATCTCTGTGCTATATCCCTATATAACCTACCCATCCACCTTTCGCTCCT
TGAACTTGCATCTAAACTCGACCTCTACATTTTTTATGTTTATCTCTAGTATTACTCTTTAGACAAAAAA
ATTGTAGTAAGAACTATTCATAGAGTGAATCGAAAACAATACGAAAATGTAAACATTTCCTATACGTAGT
ATATAGAGACAAAATAGAAGAAACCGTTCATAATTTTCTGACCAATGAAGAATCATCAACGCTATCACTT
TCTGTTCACAAAGTATGCGCAATCCACATCGGTATAGAATATAATCGGGGATGCCTTTATCTTGAAAAAA
TGCACCCGCAGCTTCGCTAGTAATCAGTAAACGCGGGAAGTGGAGTCAGGCTTTTTTTATGGAAGAGAAA
ATAGACACCAAAGTAGCCTTCTTCTAACCTTAACGGACCTACAGTGCAAAAAGTTATCAAGAGACTGCAT
TATAGAGCGCACAAAGGAGAAAAAAAGTAATCTAAGATGCTTTGTTAGAAAAATAGCGCTCTCGGGATGC
ATTTTTGTAGAACAAAAAAGAAGTATAGATTCTTTGTTGGTAAAATAGCGCTCTCGCGTTGCATTTCTGT
TCTGTAAAAATGCAGCTCAGATTCTTTGTTTGAAAAATTAGCGCTCTCGCGTTGCATTTTTGTTTTACAA
AAATGAAGCACAGATTCTTCGTTGGTAAAATAGCGCTTTCGCGTTGCATTTCTGTTCTGTAAAAATGCAG
CTCAGATTCTTTGTTTGAAAAATTAGCGCTCTCGCGTTGCATTTTTGTTCTACAAAATGAAGCACAGATG
CTTCGTTCAGGTGGCACTTTTCGGGGAAATGTGCGCGGAACCCCTATTTGTTTATTTTTCTAAATACATT
CAAATATGTATCCGCTCATGAGACAATAACCCTGATAAATGCTTCAATAATATTGAAAAAGGAAGAGTAT
GAGTATTCAACATTTCCGTGTCGCCCTTATTCCCTTTTTTGCGGCATTTTGCCTTCCTGTTTTTGCTCAC
CCAGAAACGCTGGTGAAAGTAAAAGATGCTGAAGATCAGTTGGGTGCACGAGTGGGTTACATCGAACTGG
ATCTCAACAGCGGTAAGATCCTTGAGAGTTTTCGCCCCGAAGAACGTTTTCCAATGATGAGCACTTTTAA
AGTTCTGCTATGTGGCGCGGTATTATCCCGTATTGACGCCGGGCAAGAGCAACTCGGTCGCCGCATACAC
TATTCTCAGAATGACTTGGTTGAGTACTCACCAGTCACAGAAAAGCATCTTACGGATGGCATGACAGTAA
GAGAATTATGCAGTGCTGCCATAACCATGAGTGATAACACTGCGGCCAACTTACTTCTGACAACGATCGG
AGGACCGAAGGAGCTAACCGCTTTTTTGCACAACATGGGGGATCATGTAACTCGCCTTGATCGTTGGGAA
CCGGAGCTGAATGAAGCCATACCAAACGACGAGCGTGACACCACGATGCCTGTAGCAATGGCAACAACGT
TGCGCAAACTATTAACTGGCGAACTACTTACTCTAGCTTCCCGGCAACAATTAATAGACTGGATGGAGGC
GGATAAAGTTGCAGGACCACTTCTGCGCTCGGCCCTTCCGGCTGGCTGGTTTATTGCTGATAAATCTGGA
GCCGGTGAGCGTGGATCTCGCGGTATCATTGCAGCACTGGGGCCAGATGGTAAGCCCTCCCGTATCGTAG
TTATCTACACGACGGGGAGTCAGGCAACTATGGATGAACGAAATAGACAGATCGCTGAGATAGGTGCCTC
ACTGATTAAGCATTGGTAACTGTCAGACCAAGTTTACTCATATATACTTTAGATTGATTTAAAACTTCAT
TTTTAATTTAAAAGGATCTAGGTGAAGATCCTTTTTGATAATCTCATGACCAAAATCCCTTAACGTGAGT
TTTCGTTCCACTGAGCGTCAGACCCCGTAGAAAAGATCAAAGGATCTTCTTGAGATCCTTTTTTTCTGCG
CGTAATCTGCTGCTTGCAAACAAAAAAACCACCGCTACCAGCGGTGGTTTGTTTGCCGGATCAAGAGCTA
CCAACTCTTTTTCCGAAGGTAACTGGCTTCAGCAGAGCGCAGATACCAAATACTGTTCTTCTAGTGTAGC
CGTAGTTAGGCCACCACTTCAAGAACTCTGTAGCACCGCCTACATACCTCGCTCTGCTAATCCTGTTACC
AGTGGCTGCTGCCAGTGGCGATAAGTCGTGTCTTACCGGGTTGGACTCAAGACGATAGTTACCGGATAAG
GCGCAGCGGTCGGGCTGAACGGGGGGTTCGTGCACACAGCCCAGCTTGGAGCGAACGACCTACACCGAAC
TGAGATACCTACAGCGTGAGCTATGAGAAAGCGCCACGCTTCCCGAAGGGAGAAAGGCGGACAGGTATCC
GGTAAGCGGCAGGGTCGGAACAGGAGAGCGCACGAGGGAGCTTCCAGGGGGAAACGCCTGGTATCTTTAT
AGTCCTGTCGGGTTTCGCCACCTCTGACTTGAGCGTCGATTTTTGTGATGCTCGTCAGGGGGGCGGAGCC
TATGGAAAAACGCCAGCAACGCGGCCTTTTTACGGTTCCTGGCCTTTTGCTGGCCTTTTGCTCACATGTT
CTTTCCTGCGTTATCCCCTGATTCTGTGGATAACCGTATTACCGCCTTTGAGTGAGCTGATACCGCTCGC
CGCAGCCGAACGACCGAGCGCAGCGAGTCAGTGAGCGAGGAAGCGGAAGAGCGCCCAATACGCAAACCGC
CTCTCCCCGCGCGTTGGCCGATTCATTAATGCAGCTGGCACGACAGGTTTCCCGACTGGAAAGCGGGCAG
TGAGCGCAACGCAATTAATGTGAGTTAGCTCACTCATTAGGCACCCCAGGCTTTACACTTTATGCTTCCG
GCTCGTATGTTGTGTGGAATTGTGAGCGGATAACAATTTCACACAGGAAACAGCTATGACCATGATTACG
CCAAGCGCGCAATTAACCCTCACTAAAGGGAACAAAAGCTGGAGCTCATAGCTTCAAAATGTTTCTACTC
CTTTTTTACTCTTCCAGATTTTCTCGGACTCCGCGCATCGCCGTACCACTTCAAAACACCCAAGCACAGC
ATACTAAATTTCCCCTCTTTCTTCCTCTAGGGTGTCGTTAATTACCCGTACTAAAGGTTTGGAAAAGAAA
AAAGAGACCGCCTCGTTTCTTTTTCTTCGTCGAAAAAGGCAATAAAAATTTTTATCACGTTTCTTTTTCT
TGAAAATTTTTTTTTTGATTTTTTTCTCTTTCGATGACCTCCCATTGATATTTAAGTTAATAAACGGTCT
TCAATTTCTCAAGTTTCAGTTTCATTTTTCTTGTTCTATTACAACTTTTTTTACTTCTTGCTCATTAGAA
AGAAAGCATAGCAATCTAATCTAAGTTTTCTAGAACTAGTGGATCCCCCGGGAAAAATGGACAAGAAGTA
CTCCATTGGGCTCGATATCGGCACAAACAGCGTCGGTTGGGCCGTCATTACGGACGAGTACAAGGTGCCG
AGCAAAAAATTCAAAGTTCTGGGCAATACCGATCGCCACAGCATAAAGAAGAACCTCATTGGCGCCCTCC
TGTTCGACTCCGGGGAGACGGCCGAAGCCACGCGGCTCAAAAGAACAGCACGGCGCAGATATACCCGCAG
AAAGAATCGGATCTGCTACCTGCAGGAGATCTTTAGTAATGAGATGGCTAAGGTGGATGACTCTTTCTTC
CATAGGCTGGAGGAGTCCTTTTTGGTGGAGGAGGATAAAAAGCACGAGCGCCACCCAATCTTTGGCAATA
TCGTGGACGAGGTGGCGTACCATGAAAAGTACCCAACCATATATCATCTGAGGAAGAAGCTTGTAGACAG
TACTGATAAGGCTGACTTGCGGTTGATCTATCTCGCGCTGGCGCATATGATCAAATTTCGGGGACACTTC
CTCATCGAGGGGGACCTGAACCCAGACAACAGCGATGTCGACAAACTCTTTATCCAACTGGTTCAGACTT
ACAATCAGCTTTTCGAAGAGAACCCGATCAACGCATCCGGAGTTGACGCCAAAGCAATCCTGAGCGCTAG
GCTGTCCAAATCCCGGCGGCTCGAAAACCTCATCGCACAGCTCCCTGGGGAGAAGAAGAACGGCCTGTTT
GGTAATCTTATCGCCCTGTCACTCGGGCTGACCCCCAACTTTAAATCTAACTTCGACCTGGCCGAAGATG
CCAAGCTTCAACTGAGCAAAGACACCTACGATGATGATCTCGACAATCTGCTGGCCCAGATCGGCGACCA
GTACGCAGACCTTTTTTTGGCGGCAAAGAACCTGTCAGACGCCATTCTGCTGAGTGATATTCTGCGAGTG
AACACGGAGATCACCAAAGCTCCGCTGAGCGCTAGTATGATCAAGCGCTATGATGAGCACCACCAAGACT
TGACTTTGCTGAAGGCCCTTGTCAGACAGCAACTGCCTGAGAAGTACAAGGAAATTTTCTTCGATCAGTC
TAAAAATGGCTACGCCGGATACATTGACGGCGGAGCAAGCCAGGAGGAATTTTACAAATTTATTAAGCCC
ATCTTGGAAAAAATGGACGGCACCGAGGAGCTGCTGGTAAAGCTTAACAGAGAAGATCTGTTGCGCAAAC
AGCGCACTTTCGACAATGGAAGCATCCCCCACCAGATTCACCTGGGCGAACTGCACGCTATCCTCAGGCG
GCAAGAGGATTTCTACCCCTTTTTGAAAGATAACAGGGAAAAGATTGAGAAAATCCTCACATTTCGGATA
CCCTACTATGTAGGCCCCCTCGCCCGGGGAAATTCCAGATTCGCGTGGATGACTCGCAAATCAGAAGAGA
CCATCACTCCCTGGAACTTCGAGGAAGTCGTGGATAAGGGGGCCTCTGCCCAGTCCTTCATCGAAAGGAT
GACTAACTTTGATAAAAATCTGCCTAACGAAAAGGTGCTTCCTAAACACTCTCTGCTGTACGAGTACTTC
ACAGTTTATAACGAGCTCACCAAGGTCAAATACGTCACAGAAGGGATGAGAAAGCCAGCATTCCTGTCTG
GAGAGCAGAAGAAAGCTATCGTGGACCTCCTCTTCAAGACGAACCGGAAAGTTACCGTGAAACAGCTCAA
AGAAGACTATTTCAAAAAGATTGAATGTTTCGACTCTGTTGAAATCAGCGGAGTGGAGGATCGCTTCAAC
GCATCCCTGGGAACGTATCACGATCTCCTGAAAATCATTAAAGACAAGGACTTCCTGGACAATGAGGAGA
ACGAGGACATTCTTGAGGACATTGTCCTCACCCTTACGTTGTTTGAAGATAGGGAGATGATTGAAGAACG
CTTGAAAACTTACGCTCATCTCTTCGACGACAAAGTCATGAAACAGCTCAAGAGGCGCCGATATACAGGA
TGGGGGCGGCTGTCAAGAAAACTGATCAATGGGATCCGAGACAAGCAGAGTGGAAAGACAATCCTGGATT
TTCTTAAGTCCGATGGATTTGCCAACCGGAACTTCATGCAGTTGATCCATGATGACTCTCTCACCTTTAA
GGAGGACATCCAGAAAGCACAAGTTTCTGGCCAGGGGGACAGTCTTCACGAGCACATCGCTAATCTTGCA
GGTAGCCCAGCTATCAAAAAGGGAATACTGCAGACCGTTAAGGTCGTGGATGAACTCGTCAAAGTAATGG
GAAGGCATAAGCCCGAGAATATCGTTATCGAGATGGCCCGAGAGAACCAAACTACCCAGAAGGGACAGAA
GAACAGTAGGGAAAGGATGAAGAGGATTGAAGAGGGTATAAAAGAACTGGGGTCCCAAATCCTTAAGGAA
CACCCAGTTGAAAACACCCAGCTTCAGAATGAGAAGCTCTACCTGTACTACCTGCAGAACGGCAGGGACA
TGTACGTGGATCAGGAACTGGACATCAATCGGCTCTCCGACTACGACGTGGATCATATCGTGCCCCAGTC
TTTTCTCAAAGATGATTCTATTGATAATAAAGTGTTGACAAGATCCGATAAAAATAGAGGGAAGAGTGAT
AACGTCCCCTCAGAAGAAGTTGTCAAGAAAATGAAAAATTATTGGCGGCAGCTGCTGAACGCCAAACTGA
TCACACAACGGAAGTTCGATAATCTGACTAAGGCTGAACGAGGTGGCCTGTCTGAGTTGGATAAAGCCGG
CTTCATCAAAAGGCAGCTTGTTGAGACACGCCAGATCACCAAGCACGTGGCCCAAATTCTCGATTCACGC
ATGAACACCAAGTACGATGAAAATGACAAACTGATTCGAGAGGTGAAAGTTATTACTCTGAAGTCTAAGC
TGGTCTCAGATTTCAGAAAGGACTTTCAGTTTTATAAGGTGAGAGAGATCAACAATTACCACCATGCGCA
TGATGCCTACCTGAATGCAGTGGTAGGCACTGCACTTATCAAAAAATATCCCAAGCTTGAATCTGAATTT
GTTTACGGAGACTATAAAGTGTACGATGTTAGGAAAATGATCGCAAAGTCTGAGCAGGAAATAGGCAAGG
CCACCGCTAAGTACTTCTTTTACAGCAATATTATGAATTTTTTCAAGACCGAGATTACACTGGCCAATGG
AGAGATTCGGAAGCGACCACTTATCGAAACAAACGGAGAAACAGGAGAAATCGTGTGGGACAAGGGTAGG
GATTTCGCGACAGTCCGGAAGGTCCTGTCCATGCCGCAGGTGAACATCGTTAAAAAGACCGAAGTACAGA
CCGGAGGCTTCTCCAAGGAAAGTATCCTCCCGAAAAGGAACAGCGACAAGCTGATCGCACGCAAAAAAGA
TTGGGACCCCAAGAAATACGGCGGATTCGATTCTCCTACAGTCGCTTACAGTGTACTGGTTGTGGCCAAA
GTGGAGAAAGGGAAGTCTAAAAAACTCAAAAGCGTCAAGGAACTGCTGGGCATCACAATCATGGAGCGAT
CAAGCTTCGAAAAAAACCCCATCGACTTTCTCGAGGCGAAAGGATATAAAGAGGTCAAAAAAGACCTCAT
CATTAAGCTTCCCAAGTACTCTCTCTTTGAGCTTGAAAACGGCCGGAAACGAATGCTCGCTAGTGCGGGC
GAGCTGCAGAAAGGTAACGAGCTGGCACTGCCCTCTAAATACGTTAATTTCTTGTATCTGGCCAGCCACT
ATGAAAAGCTCAAAGGGTCTCCCGAAGATAATGAGCAGAAGCAGCTGTTCGTGGAACAACACAAACACTA
CCTTGATGAGATCATCGAGCAAATAAGCGAATTCTCCAAAAGAGTGATCCTCGCCGACGCTAACCTCGAT
AAGGTGCTTTCTGCTTACAATAAGCACAGGGATAAGCCCATCAGGGAGCAGGCAGAAAACATTATCCACT
TGTTTACTCTGACCAACTTGGGCGCGCCTGCAGCCTTCAAGTACTTCGACACCACCATAGACAGAAAGCG
GTACACCTCTACAAAGGAGGTCCTGGACGCCACACTGATTCATCAGTCAATTACGGGGCTCTATGAAACA
AGAATCGACCTCTCTCAGCTCGGTGGAGACAGCAGGGCTGACCCCAAGAAGAAGAGGAAGGTGTGATCTC
TTCTCGAGTCATGTAATTAGTTATGTCACGCTTACATTCACGCCCTCCCCCCACATCCGCTCTAACCGAA
AAGGAAGGAGTTAGACAACCTGAAGTCTAGGTCCCTATTTATTTTTTTATAGTTATGTTAGTATTAAGAA
CGTTATTTATATTTCAAATTTTTCTTTTTTTTCTGTACAGACGCGTGTACGCATGTAACATTATACTGAA
AACCTTGCTTGAGAAGGTTTTGGGACGCTCGAAGGCTTTAATTTGCGCATGCCTGGAGCTTCTTTGAAAA
GATAATGTATGATTATGCTTTCACTCATATTTATACAGAAACTTGATGTTTTCTTTCGAGTATATACAAG
GTGATTACATGTACGTTTGAAGTACAACTCTAGATTTTGTAGTGCCCTCTTGGGCTAGCGGTAAAGGTGC
GCATTTTTTCACACCCTACAATGTTCTGTTCAAAAGATTTTGGTCAAACGCTGTAGAAGTGAAAGTTGGT
GCGCATGTTTCGGCGTTCGAAACTTCTCCGCAGTGAAAGATAAATGATCGCGGCCGCGTTTTAGAGCTAG
AAATAGCAAGTTAAAATAAGGCTAGTCCGTTATCAACTTGAAAAAGTGGCACCGAGTCGGTGGTGCTTTT
TTTGTTTTTTATGTCTTCGAGTCATGTAATTAGTTATGTCACGCGAATTCGATATCAAGCTTATCGATAC
CGTCGACCTCGAGGGGGGGCCCGGTACCCAATTCGCCCTATAGTGAGTCGTATTACGCGCGCTCACTGGC
CGTCGTTTTACAACGTCGTGACTGGGAAAACCCTGGCGTTACCCAACTTAATCGCCTTGCAGCACATCCC
CCTTTCGCCAGCTGGCGTAATAGCGAAGAGGCCCGCACCGATCGCCCTTCCCAACAGTTGCGCAGCCTGA
ATGGCGAATGG
[124 nt withheld, positions 9112-9235]
C
[91 nt withheld, positions 9237-9327]
A
[49 nt withheld, positions 9329-9377]
CCTTTGACGTTGGAGTCCACGTTCTTT
[37 nt withheld, positions 9405-9441]
ACCCTATCTCGGTCTATTCTTTTGATTTATAAGGGATTTTGCCGATTTCGGCCTATTGGTTAAAAAATGA
GCTGATTTAACAAAAATTTAACGCGAATTTTAACAAAATATTAACGCTTACAATTTCCTGATGCGGTATT
TTCTCCTTACGCATCTGTGCGGTATTTCACACCGCATAGGGTAATAACTGATATAATTAAATTGAAGCTC
TAATTTGTGAGTTTAGTATACATGCATTTACTTATAATACAGTTTTTTAGTTTTGCTGGCCGCATCTTCT
CAAATATGCTTCCCAGCCTGCTTTTCTGTAACGTTCACCCTCTACCTTAGCATCCCTTCCCTTTGCAAAT
AGTCCTCTTCCAACAATAATAATGTCAGATCCTGTAGACACCACATCATCCACGGTTCTATACTGTTGAC
CCAATGCATCTCCCTTGTCATCTAAACCCACACCGGGTGTCATAATCAACCAATCGTAACCTTCATCTCT
TCCACCCATGTCTCTTTGAGCAATAAAGCCGATAACAAAATCTTTGTCGCTCTTCGCAATGTCAACAGTA
CCCTTAGTATATTCTCCAGTAGATAGGGAGCCCTTGCATGACAATTCTGCTAACATCAAAAGGCCTCTAG
GTTCCTTTGTTACTTCTTCTGCCGCCTGCTTCAAACCGCTAACAATACCTGGGCCCACCACACCGTGTGC
ATTCGTAATGTCTGCCCATTCTGCTATTCTGTATACACCCGCAGAGTACTGCAATTTGACTGTATTACCA
ATGTCAGCAAATTTTCTGTCTTCGAAGAGTAAAAAATTGTACTTGGCGGATAATGCCTTTAGCGGCTTAA
CTGTGCCCTCCATGGAAAAATCAGTCAAGATATCCACATGTGTTTTTAGTAAACAAATTTTGGGACCTAA
TGCTTCAACTAACTCCAGTAATTCCTTGGTGGTACGAACATCCAATGAAGCACACAAGTTTGTTTGCTTT
TCGTGCATGATATTAAATAGCTTGGCAGCAACAGGACTAGGATGAGTAGCAGCACGTTCCTTATATGTAG
CTTTCGACATGATTTATCTTCGTTTCCTGCAGGTTTTTGTTCTGTGCAGTTGGGTTAAGAATACTGGGCA
ATTTCATGTTTCTTCAACACTACATATGCGTATATATACCAATCTAAGTCTGTGCTCCTTCCTTCGTTCT
TCCTTCTGTTCGGAGATTACCGAATCAAAAAAATTTCAAGGAAACCGAAATCAAAAAAAGAATAAAAAAA
AAATGATGAATTGAAAAGGTGGTATGGTGCACTCTCAGTACAATCTGCTCTGATGCCGCATAGTTAAGCC
AGCCCCGACACCCGCCAACACCCGCTGACGCGCCCTGACGGGCTTGTCTGCTCCCGGCATCCGCTTACAG
ACAAGCTGTGAC
